>Addgene plasmid #80183 | non-targeting control gRNA (BRDN0001148359) | depositor full sequence | sequence record 150844 | Full Sequence
CCCGGGTGCAAAGATGGATAAAGTTTTAAACAGAGAGGAATCTTTGCAGCTAATGGACCTTCTAGGTCTT
GAAAGGAGTGGGAATTGGCTCCGGTGCCCGTCAGTGGGCAGAGCGCACATCGCCCACAGTCCCCGAGAAG
TTGGGGGGAGGGGTCGGCAATTGATCCGGTGCCTAGAGAAGGTGGCGCGGGGTAAACTGGGAAAGTGATG
TCGTGTACTGGCTCCGCCTTTTTCCCGAGGGTGGGGGAGAACCGTATATAAGTGCAGTAGTCGCCGTGAA
CGTTCTTTTTCGCAACGGGTTTGCCGCCAGAACACAGGTAAGTGCCGTGTGTGGTTCCCGCGGGCCTGGC
CTCTTTACGGGTTATGGCCCTTGCGTGCCTTGAATTACTTCCACCTGGCTGCAGTACGTGATTCTTGATC
CCGAGCTTCGGGTTGGAAGTGGGTGGGAGAGTTCGAGGCCTTGCGCTTAAGGAGCCCCTTCGCCTCGTGC
TTGAGTTGAGGCCTGGCCTGGGCGCTGGGGCCGCCGCGTGCGAATCTGGTGGCACCTTCGCGCCTGTCTC
GCTGCTTTCGATAAGTCTCTAGCCATTTAAAATTTTTGATGACCTGCTGCGACGCTTTTTTTCTGGCAAG
ATAGTCTTGTAAATGCGGGCCAAGATCTGCACACTGGTATTTCGGTTTTTGGGGCCGCGGGCGGCGACGG
GGCCCGTGCGTCCCAGCGCACATGTTCGGCGAGGCGGGGCCTGCGAGCGCGGCCACCGAGAATCGGACGG
GGGTAGTCTCAAGCTGGCCGGCCTGCTCTGGTGCCTGGCCTCGCGCCGCCGTGTATCGCCCCGCCCTGGG
CGGCAAGGCTGGCCCGGTCGGCACCAGTTGCGTGAGCGGAAAGATGGCCGCTTCCCGGCCCTGCTGCAGG
GAGCTCAAAATGGAGGACGCGGCGCTCGGGAGAGCGGGCGGGTGAGTCACCCACACAAAGGAAAAGGGCC
TTTCCGTCCTCAGCCGTCGCTTCATGTGACTCCACGGAGTACCGGGCGCCGTCCAGGCACCTCGATTAGT
TCTCGAGCTTTTGGAGTACGTCGTCTTTAGGTTGGGGGGAGGGGTTTTATGCGATGGAGTTTCCCCACAC
TGAGTGGGTGGAGACTGAAGTTAGGCCAGCTTGGCACTTGATGTAATTCTCCTTGGAATTTGCCCTTTTT
GAGTTTGGATCTTGGTTCATTCTCAAGCCTCAGACAGTGGTTCAAAGTTTTTTTCTTCCATTTCAGGTGT
CGTGACGTACGGCCACCATGACCGAGTACAAGCCCACGGTGCGCCTCGCCACCCGCGACGACGTCCCCAG
GGCCGTACGCACCCTCGCCGCCGCGTTCGCCGACTACCCCGCCACGCGCCACACCGTCGATCCGGACCGC
CACATCGAGCGGGTCACCGAGCTGCAAGAACTCTTCCTCACGCGCGTCGGGCTCGACATCGGCAAGGTGT
GGGTCGCGGACGACGGCGCCGCCGTGGCGGTCTGGACCACGCCGGAGAGCGTCGAAGCGGGGGCGGTGTT
CGCCGAGATCGGCCCGCGCATGGCCGAGTTGAGCGGTTCCCGGCTGGCCGCGCAGCAACAGATGGAAGGC
CTCCTGGCGCCGCACCGGCCCAAGGAGCCCGCGTGGTTCCTGGCCACCGTCGGAGTCTCGCCCGACCACC
AGGGCAAGGGTCTGGGCAGCGCCGTCGTGCTCCCCGGAGTGGAGGCGGCCGAGCGCGCCGGGGTGCCCGC
CTTCCTGGAGACCTCCGCGCCCCGCAACCTCCCCTTCTACGAGCGGCTCGGCTTCACCGTCACCGCCGAC
GTCGAGGTGCCCGAAGGACCGCGCACCTGGTGCATGACCCGCAAGCCCGGTGCCTGAACGCGTTAAGTCG
ACAATCAACCTCTGGATTACAAAATTTGTGAAAGATTGACTGGTATTCTTAACTATGTTGCTCCTTTTAC
GCTATGTGGATACGCTGCTTTAATGCCTTTGTATCATGCTATTGCTTCCCGTATGGCTTTCATTTTCTCC
TCCTTGTATAAATCCTGGTTGCTGTCTCTTTATGAGGAGTTGTGGCCCGTTGTCAGGCAACGTGGCGTGG
TGTGCACTGTGTTTGCTGACGCAACCCCCACTGGTTGGGGCATTGCCACCACCTGTCAGCTCCTTTCCGG
GACTTTCGCTTTCCCCCTCCCTATTGCCACGGCGGAACTCATCGCCGCCTGCCTTGCCCGCTGCTGGACA
GGGGCTCGGCTGTTGGGCACTGACAATTCCGTGGTGTTGTCGGGGAAATCATCGTCCTTTCCTTGGCTGC
TCGCCTGTGTTGCCACCTGGATTCTGCGCGGGACGTCCTTCTGCTACGTCCCTTCGGCCCTCAATCCAGC
GGACCTTCCTTCCCGCGGCCTGCTGCCGGCTCTGCGGCCTCTTCCGCGTCTTCGCCTTCGCCCTCAGACG
AGTCGGATCTCCCTTTGGGCCGCCTCCCCGCGTCGACTTTAAGACCAATGACTTACAAGGCAGCTGTAGA
TCTTAGCCACTTTTTAAAAGAAAAGGGGGGACTGGAAGGGCTAATTCACTCCCAACGAAGACAAGATCTG
CTTTTTGCTTGTACTGGGTCTCTCTGGTTAGACCAGATCTGAGCCTGGGAGCTCTCTGGCTAACTAGGGA
ACCCACTGCTTAAGCCTCAATAAAGCTTGCCTTGAGTGCTTCAAGTAGTGTGTGCCCGTCTGTTGTGTGA
CTCTGGTAACTAGAGATCCCTCAGACCCTTTTAGTCAGTGTGGAAAATCTCTAGCAGTACGTATAGTAGT
TCATGTCATCTTATTATTCAGTATTTATAACTTGCAAAGAAATGAATATCAGAGAGTGAGAGGAACTTGT
TTATTGCAGCTTATAATGGTTACAAATAAAGCAATAGCATCACAAATTTCACAAATAAAGCATTTTTTTC
ACTGCATTCTAGTTGTGGTTTGTCCAAACTCATCAATGTATCTTATCATGTCTGGCTCTAGCTATCCCGC
CCCTAACTCCGCCCATCCCGCCCCTAACTCCGCCCAGTTCCGCCCATTCTCCGCCCCATGGCTGACTAAT
TTTTTTTATTTATGCAGAGGCCGAGGCCGCCTCGGCCTCTGAGCTATTCCAGAAGTAGTGAGGAGGCTTT
TTTGGAGGCCTAGGGACGTACCCAATTCGCCCTATAGTGAGTCGTATTACGCGCGCTCACTGGCCGTCGT
TTTACAACGTCGTGACTGGGAAAACCCTGGCGTTACCCAACTTAATCGCCTTGCAGCACATCCCCCTTTC
GCCAGCTGGCGTAATAGCGAAGAGGCCCGCACCGATCGCCCTTCCCAACAGTTGCGCAGCCTGAATGGCG
AATGGG
[124 nt withheld, positions 3367-3490]
C
[91 nt withheld, positions 3492-3582]
A
[49 nt withheld, positions 3584-3632]
CCTTTGACGTTGGAGTCCACGTTCTTT
[37 nt withheld, positions 3660-3696]
ACCCTATCTCGGTCTATTCTTTTGATTTATAAGGGATTTTGCCGATTTCGGCCTATTGGTTAAAAAATGA
GCTGATTTAACAAAAATTTAACGCGAATTTTAACAAAATATTAACGCTTACAATTTAGGTGGCACTTTTC
GGGGAAATGTGCGCGGAACCCCTATTTGTTTATTTTTCTAAATACATTCAAATATGTATCCGCTCATGAG
ACAATAACCCTGATAAATGCTTCAATAATATTGAAAAAGGAAGAGTATGAGTATTCAACATTTCCGTGTC
GCCCTTATTCCCTTTTTTGCGGCATTTTGCCTTCCTGTTTTTGCTCACCCAGAAACGCTGGTGAAAGTAA
AAGATGCTGAAGATCAGTTGGGTGCACGAGTGGGTTACATCGAACTGGATCTCAACAGCGGTAAGATCCT
TGAGAGTTTTCGCCCCGAAGAACGTTTTCCAATGATGAGCACTTTTAAAGTTCTGCTATGTGGCGCGGTA
TTATCCCGTATTGACGCCGGGCAAGAGCAACTCGGTCGCCGCATACACTATTCTCAGAATGACTTGGTTG
AGTACTCACCAGTCACAGAAAAGCATCTTACGGATGGCATGACAGTAAGAGAATTATGCAGTGCTGCCAT
AACCATGAGTGATAACACTGCGGCCAACTTACTTCTGACAACGATCGGAGGACCGAAGGAGCTAACCGCT
TTTTTGCACAACATGGGGGATCATGTAACTCGCCTTGATCGTTGGGAACCGGAGCTGAATGAAGCCATAC
CAAACGACGAGCGTGACACCACGATGCCTGTAGCAATGGCAACAACGTTGCGCAAACTATTAACTGGCGA
ACTACTTACTCTAGCTTCCCGGCAACAATTAATAGACTGGATGGAGGCGGATAAAGTTGCAGGACCACTT
CTGCGCTCGGCCCTTCCGGCTGGCTGGTTTATTGCTGATAAATCTGGAGCCGGTGAGCGTGGGTCTCGCG
GTATCATTGCAGCACTGGGGCCAGATGGTAAGCCCTCCCGTATCGTAGTTATCTACACGACGGGGAGTCA
GGCAACTATGGATGAACGAAATAGACAGATCGCTGAGATAGGTGCCTCACTGATTAAGCATTGGTAACTG
TCAGACCAAGTTTACTCATATATACTTTAGATTGATTTAAAACTTCATTTTTAATTTAAAAGGATCTAGG
TGAAGATCCTTTTTGATAATCTCATGACCAAAATCCCTTAACGTGAGTTTTCGTTCCACTGAGCGTCAGA
CCCCGTAGAAAAGATCAAAGGATCTTCTTGAGATCCTTTTTTTCTGCGCGTAATCTGCTGCTTGCAAACA
AAAAAACCACCGCTACCAGCGGTGGTTTGTTTGCCGGATCAAGAGCTACCAACTCTTTTTCCGAAGGTAA
CTGGCTTCAGCAGAGCGCAGATACCAAATACTGTTCTTCTAGTGTAGCCGTAGTTAGGCCACCACTTCAA
GAACTCTGTAGCACCGCCTACATACCTCGCTCTGCTAATCCTGTTACCAGTGGCTGCTGCCAGTGGCGAT
AAGTCGTGTCTTACCGGGTTGGACTCAAGACGATAGTTACCGGATAAGGCGCAGCGGTCGGGCTGAACGG
GGGGTTCGTGCACACAGCCCAGCTTGGAGCGAACGACCTACACCGAACTGAGATACCTACAGCGTGAGCT
ATGAGAAAGCGCCACGCTTCCCGAAGGGAGAAAGGCGGACAGGTATCCGGTAAGCGGCAGGGTCGGAACA
GGAGAGCGCACGAGGGAGCTTCCAGGGGGAAACGCCTGGTATCTTTATAGTCCTGTCGGGTTTCGCCACC
TCTGACTTGAGCGTCGATTTTTGTGATGCTCGTCAGGGGGGCGGAGCCTATGGAAAAACGCCAGCAACGC
GGCCTTTTTACGGTTCCTGGCCTTTTGCTGGCCTTTTGCTCACATGTTCTTTCCTGCGTTATCCCCTGAT
TCTGTGGATAACCGTATTACCGCCTTTGAGTGAGCTGATACCGCTCGCCGCAGCCGAACGACCGAGCGCA
GCGAGTCAGTGAGCGAGGAAGCGGAAGAGCGCCCAATACGCAAACCGCCTCTCCCCGCGCGTTGGCCGAT
TCATTAATGCAGCTGGCACGACAGGTTTCCCGACTGGAAAGCGGGCAGTGAGCGCAACGCAATTAATGTG
AGTTAGCTCACTCATTAGGCACCCCAGGCTTTACACTTTATGCTTCCGGCTCGTATGTTGTGTGGAATTG
TGAGCGGATAACAATTTCACACAGGAAACAGCTATGACCATGATTACGCCAAGCGCGCAATTAACCCTCA
CTAAAGGGAACAAAAGCTGGAGCTGCAAGCTTAATGTAGTCTTATGCAATACTCTTGTAGTCTTGCAACA
TGGTAACGATGAGTTAGCAACATGCCTTACAAGGAGAGAAAAAGCACCGTGCATGCCGATTGGTGGAAGT
AAGGTGGTACGATCGTGCCTTATTAGGAAGGCAACAGACGGGTCTGACATGGATTGGACGAACCACTGAA
TTGCCGCATTGCAGAGATATTGTATTTAAGTGCCTAGCTCGATACATAAACGGGTCTCTCTGGTTAGACC
AGATCTGAGCCTGGGAGCTCTCTGGCTAACTAGGGAACCCACTGCTTAAGCCTCAATAAAGCTTGCCTTG
AGTGCTTCAAGTAGTGTGTGCCCGTCTGTTGTGTGACTCTGGTAACTAGAGATCCCTCAGACCCTTTTAG
TCAGTGTGGAAAATCTCTAGCAGTGGCGCCCGAACAGGGACTTGAAAGCGAAAGGGAAACCAGAGGAGCT
CTCTCGACGCAGGACTCGGCTTGCTGAAGCGCGCACGGCAAGAGGCGAGGGGCGGCGACTGGTGAGTACG
CCAAAAATTTTGACTAGCGGAGGCTAGAAGGAGAGAGATGGGTGCGAGAGCGTCAGTATTAAGCGGGGGA
GAATTAGATCGCGATGGGAAAAAATTCGGTTAAGGCCAGGGGGAAAGAAAAAATATAAATTAAAACATAT
AGTATGGGCAAGCAGGGAGCTAGAACGATTCGCAGTTAATCCTGGCCTGTTAGAAACATCAGAAGGCTGT
AGACAAATACTGGGACAGCTACAACCATCCCTTCAGACAGGATCAGAAGAACTTAGATCATTATATAATA
CAGTAGCAACCCTCTATTGTGTGCATCAAAGGATAGAGATAAAAGACACCAAGGAAGCTTTAGACAAGAT
AGAGGAAGAGCAAAACAAAAGTAAGACCACCGCACAGCAAGCGGCCGCTGATCTTCAGACCTGGAGGAGG
AGATATGAGGGACAATTGGAGAAGTGAATTATATAAATATAAAGTAGTAAAAATTGAACCATTAGGAGTA
GCACCCACCAAGGCAAAGAGAAGAGTGGTGCAGAGAGAAAAAAGAGCAGTGGGAATAGGAGCTTTGTTCC
TTGGGTTCTTGGGAGCAGCAGGAAGCACTATGGGCGCAGCGTCAATGACGCTGACGGTACAGGCCAGACA
ATTATTGTCTGGTATAGTGCAGCAGCAGAACAATTTGCTGAGGGCTATTGAGGCGCAACAGCATCTGTTG
CAACTCACAGTCTGGGGCATCAAGCAGCTCCAGGCAAGAATCCTGGCTGTGGAAAGATACCTAAAGGATC
AACAGCTCCTGGGGATTTGGGGTTGCTCTGGAAAACTCATTTGCACCACTGCTGTGCCTTGGAATGCTAG
TTGGAGTAATAAATCTCTGGAACAGATTTGGAATCACACGACCTGGATGGAGTGGGACAGAGAAATTAAC
AATTACACAAGCTTAATACACTCCTTAATTGAAGAATCGCAAAACCAGCAAGAAAAGAATGAACAAGAAT
TATTGGAATTAGATAAATGGGCAAGTTTGTGGAATTGGTTTAACATAACAAATTGGCTGTGGTATATAAA
ATTATTCATAATGATAGTAGGAGGCTTGGTAGGTTTAAGAATAGTTTTTGCTGTACTTTCTATAGTGAAT
AGAGTTAGGCAGGGATATTCACCATTATCGTTTCAGACCCACCTCCCAACCCCGAGGGGACCCAGAGAGG
GCCTATTTCCCATGATTCCTTCATATTTGCATATACGATACAAGGCTGTTAGAGAGATAATTAGAATTAA
TTTGACTGTAAACACAAAGATATTAGTACAAAATACGTGACGTAGAAAGTAATAATTTCTTGGGTAGTTT
GCAGTTTTAAAATTATGTTTTAAAATGGACTATCATATGCTTACCGTAACTTGAAAGTATTTCGATTTCT
TGGCTTTATATATCTTGTGGAAAGGACGAAACACCGTGGTTCCGTAGGTCGGTATAGTTTTAGAGCTAGA
AATAGCAAGTTAAAATAAGGCTAGTCCGTTATCAACTTGAAAAAGTGGCACCGAGTCGGTGCTTTTTTAA
GCTTGGCGTAACTAGATCTTGAGACAAATGGCAGTATTCATCCACAATTTTAAAAGAAAAGGGGGGATTG
GGGGGTACAGTGCAGGGGAAAGAATAGTAGACATAATAGCAACAGACATACAAACTAAAGAATTACAAAA
ACAAATTACAAAAATTCAAAATTTTCGGGTTTATTACAGGGACAGCAGAGATCCACTTTGGCGCCGGCTC
GAGGGGG
Features (pLannotate 1.2.2; 29 found; start..end, strand, type, name):
     14..80      +  CDS            small t antigen (fragment): SV40 (simian virus 40) small t antigen
    106..317     +  promoter       EF-1α core promoter: core promoter for human elongation factor EF-1α
    318..1256    +  intron         EF-1α intron A: intron upstream of the start codon of human EF-1α
   1278..1877    +  CDS            PuroR (fragment): puromycin N-acetyltransferase; pac from Streptomyces; confers resistance to puromycin
   1893..2481    +  misc_feature   WPRE: woodchuck hepatitis virus posttranscriptional regulatory element
   2532..2551    +  misc_feature   cPPT/CTS (fragment): central polypurine tract and central termination sequence of HIV-1
   2553..2786    +  LTR            3' LTR (ΔU3): self-inactivating 3' long terminal repeat (LTR) from HIV-1
   2864..2985    +  polyA_signal   SV40 poly(A) signal: SV40 polyadenylation signal
   3025..3160    +  rep_origin     SV40 ori: SV40 origin of replication
   3181..3199    -  promoter       T7 promoter: promoter for bacteriophage T7 RNA polymerase
   3207..3362    +  CDS            lacZα (fragment): LacZα fragment of β-galactosidase; lacZ fragment
   3367..3795    +  rep_origin     f1 ori (sequence partly withheld): f1 bacteriophage origin of replication; arrow indicates direction of (+) strand synthesis
   3848..3952    +  promoter       AmpR promoter: bla
   3953..4813    +  CDS            AmpR: β-lactamase; bla; confers resistance to ampicillin, carbenicillin, and related antibiotics
   4984..5572    +  rep_origin     ori: high-copy-number ColE1/pMB1/pBR322/pUC origin of replication
   5755..5847    +  CDS            lacI (fragment): lac repressor; lacI; The lac repressor binds to the lac operator to inhibit transcription in E. coli. This inhibition can be relieved by adding lactose or isopropyl-β-D-thiogalactopyranoside (IPTG).
   5860..5881    +  protein_bind   CAP binding site: CAP binding activates transcription in the presence of cAMP. E. coli catabolite activator protein
   5896..5926    +  promoter       lac promoter: promoter for the E. coli lac operon
   5934..5950    +  protein_bind   lac operator: The lac repressor binds to the lac operator to inhibit transcription in E. coli. This inhibition can be relieved by adding lactose or isopropyl-β-D-thiogalactopyranoside (IPTG). lac repressor encoded by lacI
   5995..6013    +  promoter       T3 promoter: promoter for bacteriophage T3 RNA polymerase
   6041..6267    +  promoter       RSV promoter: Rous sarcoma virus enhancer/promoter
   6268..6448    +  LTR            5' LTR (truncated): truncated 5' long terminal repeat (LTR) from HIV-1
   6495..6620    +  misc_feature   HIV-1 Ψ: packaging signal of human immunodeficiency virus type 1
   6604..6967    +  CDS            HIV-1 gag (fragment): gag protein from human immunodeficiency virus 1; gag
   7113..7346    +  misc_feature   RRE: The Rev response element (RRE) of HIV-1 allows for Rev-dependent mRNA export from the nucleus to the cytoplasm.
   7723..7749    +  CDS            Rev (fragment): human immunodeficiency virus 1 (HIV-1) Rev protein; rev; enhances nuclear export of unspliced and incompletely spliced viral mRNAs
   7753..7993    +  promoter       U6 promoter: RNA polymerase III promoter for human U6 snRNA
   8023..8098    +  misc_RNA       gRNA scaffold: guide RNA scaffold for the Streptococcus pyogenes CRISPR/Cas9 system
   8154..8271    +  misc_feature   cPPT/CTS: central polypurine tract and central termination sequence of HIV-1
