[The description below was written by a language model from this plasmid's Addgene catalogue record and pLannotate feature annotations shown in this document.]
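Description:
The non-targeting control gRNA (BRDN0001148359) plasmid is a third-generation lentiviral guide RNA vector built on the lentiGuide-Puro backbone, about 8.3 kb in size. It is maintained in E. coli as a high-copy plasmid through a ColE1/pUC-type origin and selected with ampicillin via the β-lactamase gene. An f1 origin, SV40 origin and lac/T7/T3 promoter remnants are carried over from the parent cloning vector.

The lentiviral transfer cassette begins with an RSV promoter fused to a truncated HIV-1 5' LTR, an arrangement that makes genomic RNA production in packaging cells independent of Tat. This is followed by the Ψ packaging signal with a partial gag sequence and the Rev response element for nuclear export of the unspliced genome. It ends in a ΔU3 self-inactivating 3' LTR, so the integrated provirus lacks LTR promoter activity. Within this cassette, the human U6 RNA polymerase III promoter drives a guide consisting of a 20-nucleotide spacer joined to the Streptococcus pyogenes Cas9 gRNA scaffold. A cPPT/CTS element, which aids nuclear import of the viral genome, lies downstream. A separate unit uses the EF-1α core promoter with its intron A to express puromycin N-acetyltransferase, stabilised by a WPRE, which allows puromycin selection of transduced mammalian cells.

The vector encodes no Cas9, so the nuclease must be supplied separately, for instance from a Cas9-expressing cell line. The spacer is catalogued as non-targeting, with human listed as the species. The construct therefore serves as a negative control alongside gene-specific guides in CRISPR-Cas9 knockout experiments, accounting for effects of transduction, selection and guide expression.
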