Addgene plasmid #80183: non-targeting control gRNA (BRDN0001148359)
Purpose: 3rd generation lentiviral gRNA plasmid, non-targeting control gRNA
Depositing lab: John Doench & David Root. Depositing organization: Broad Institute. Publication: Optimized sgRNA design to maximize activity and minimize off-target effects of CRISPR-Cas9. Doench JG, Fusi N, Sullender M, Hegde M, Vaimberg EW, Donovan KF, Smith I, Tothova Z, Wilen C, Orchard R, Virgin HW, Listgarten J, Root DE. Nat Biotechnol. 2016 Jan 18. doi: 10.1038/nbt.3437. PubMed 26780180.
Backbone
  Vector backbone: lentiGuide-Puro
  Backbone manufacturer: Zhang Lab (Addgene plasmid # 52963)
  Vector type: Mammalian Expression, Lentiviral, CRISPR
  Selectable markers: Puromycin
Growth in bacteria
  Bacterial resistance: Ampicillin, 100 μg/mL
  Growth temperature: 37°C
  Growth strain: DH5alpha
  Copy number: High Copy
Gene/Insert
  Gene/Insert name: Non-targeting control gRNA
  gRNA/shRNA sequence: TGGTTCCGTAGGTCGGTATA
  Species: H. sapiens (human)
  Promoter: hU6
  Cloning method: Unknown
  Sequencing primers: 5′ U6-F; 3′ pS2-R
Terms and licenses: Academic/Nonprofit Terms; Industry Terms: Not Available to Industry
How to cite: non-targeting control gRNA (BRDN0001148359) was a gift from John Doench & David Root (Addgene plasmid # 80183 ; http://n2t.net/addgene:80183 ; RRID:Addgene_80183)
