>Addgene plasmid #80183 | non-targeting control gRNA (BRDN0001148359) | depositor partial sequence | sequence record 150845 | Target Sequence
TGGTTCCGTAGGTCGGTATA
