>Addgene plasmid #80183 | non-targeting control gRNA (BRDN0001148359) | addgene partial sequence | sequence record 189090 | hU6-F
AGAAAGTAATAATTTCTTGGGTAGTTTGCAGTTTTAAAATTATGTTTTAAAATGGACTATCATATGCTTA
CCGTAACTTGAAAGTATTTCGATTTCTTGGCTTTATATATCTTGTGGAAAGGACGAAACACCGTGGTTCC
GTAGGTCGGTATAGTTTTAGAGCTAGAAATAGCAAGTTAAAATAAGGCTAGTCCGTTATCAACTTGAAAA
AGTGGCACCGAGTCGGTGCTTTTTTAAGCTTGGCGTAACTAGATCTTGAGACAAATGGCAGTATTCATCC
ACAATTTTAAAAGAAAAGGGGGGATTGGGGGGTACAGTGCAGGGGAAAGAATAGTAGACATAATAGCAAC
AGACATACAAACTAAAGAATTACAAAAACAAATTACAAAAATTCAAAATTTTCGGGTTTATTACAGGGAC
AGCAGAGATCCACTTTGGCGCCGGCTCGAGGGGGCCCGGGTGCAAAGATGGATAAAGTTTTAAACAGAGA
GGAATCTTTGCAGCTAATGGACCTTCTAGGTCTTGAAAGGAGTGGGAATTGGCTCCGGTGCCCGTCAGTG
GGCAGAGCGC
